Addgene plasmid #221924: pHR-AL-mCh-Cry2WT-NLS
Purpose: Expression of CBP autoregulatory loop (AL) fragment fused to optogenetic protein mCh-Cry2WT
Depositing lab: Daniel Bose. Depositing organization: University of Sheffield. Publication: CBP-IDRs regulate acetylation and gene expression. Gelder KL, Carruthers NA, Gilbert G, Harrison LJ, Evans BV, Evans TI, Ball SS, Dunning M, Craggs TD, Twelvetrees AE, Bose DA. Cell Rep. 2026 Mar 12;45(3):117109. doi: 10.1016/j.celrep.2026.117109. PubMed 41824454.
Backbone
  Vector backbone: pHr-mCh-Cry2WT
  Backbone manufacturer: Addgene
  Backbone size w/o insert (bp): 11303
  Vector type: Mammalian Expression, Lentiviral
Growth in bacteria
  Bacterial resistance: Ampicillin, 100 μg/mL
  Growth temperature: 37°C
  Growth strain: NEB Stable
  Copy number: High Copy
Gene/Insert
  Gene/Insert name: CBP AL (aa 1529-1607) (alt name: CREB binding protein)
  Species: H. sapiens (human)
  Insert size (bp): 236
  Mutation: insertion of the autoregulatory loop (AL) (aa 1529 - 1607); insertion of SV40 NLS
  Entrez Gene: CREBBP (a.k.a. CBP, KAT3A, MKHK1, RSTS, RSTS1)
  Tag / fusion protein: mCherry (C terminal on insert)
  Cloning method: Gibson Cloning
Terms and licenses: Academic/Nonprofit Terms; Industry Terms: Not Available to Industry
How to cite: pHR-AL-mCh-Cry2WT-NLS was a gift from Daniel Bose (Addgene plasmid # 221924 ; http://n2t.net/addgene:221924 ; RRID:Addgene_221924)
