[The description below was written by a language model from this plasmid's Addgene catalogue record and pLannotate feature annotations shown in this document.]
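Description:
pHR-AL-mCh-Cry2WT-NLS is an HIV-1-based lentiviral transfer plasmid for mammalian expression, built on the pHR-mCh-Cry2WT backbone. In bacteria it is maintained through a high-copy ColE1/pUC-type origin and selected with ampicillin via the bla gene. The viral portion carries a 5' LTR annotated as truncated, the Ψ packaging signal with an adjoining gag fragment, the Rev response element, a cPPT/CTS and a self-inactivating ΔU3 3' LTR. These elements allow the RNA genome to be packaged, reverse transcribed and integrated when packaging functions are supplied in trans. Outside the LTRs the backbone retains older vector remnants, including an SV40 promoter followed by gpt fragments, SV40 small t intron and poly(A) sequences, and pieces of pBR322-derived genes. The record assigns no function to these remnants.

The payload is a single fusion open reading frame driven by the spleen focus-forming virus (SFFV) LTR promoter and followed by a WPRE, which enhances transcript expression. It begins with a short human CREBBP (CBP) fragment, the autoregulatory loop spanning residues 1529–1607. This is followed by mCherry, then the photolyase homology region of Arabidopsis cryptochrome 2 (annotated as CRY2PHR, wild type per the name), and a C-terminal SV40 nuclear localisation signal. Cry2 responds to blue light, and fusing it to a protein segment is a common way to test light-induced clustering or condensation of that segment. mCherry provides the fluorescent readout, and the NLS directs the fusion to the nucleus. The stated purpose is expression of the CBP AL fragment as an optogenetic fusion. The associated study concerns how CBP intrinsically disordered regions affect acetylation and gene expression.
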