Features (pLannotate 1.2.2; 36 found; start..end, strand, type, name):
     43..160     +  misc_feature   cPPT/CTS: central polypurine tract and central termination sequence of HIV-1
    197..229     -  misc_feature   MCS (fragment): pBluescript multiple cloning site
    313..720     +  promoter       SFFV promoter: spleen focus-forming virus long terminal repeat (LTR) promoter
    751..987     +  CDS            CREBBP (fragment): CBP_HUMAN - Also known as CBP. Experimental evidence at protein level: Swiss-Prot protein existence level 1. Acetylates histones, giving a specific tag for transcriptional activation (PubMed:24616510). Also acetylates non- histone proteins, like DDX21, FBL, IRF2, MAFG, NCOA3, POLR1E/PAF53 and FOXO1 (PubMed:10490106, PubMed:11154691, PubMed:12738767, PubMed:12929931, PubMed:9707565, PubMed:24207024, PubMed:28790157, PubMed:30540930). Binds specifically to phosphorylated CREB and enhances its transcriptional activity toward cAMP-responsive genes. Acts as a coactivator of ALX1. Acts as a circadia
   1027..1734    +  CDS            mCherry: mCherry is a basic (constitutively fluorescent) red fluorescent protein published in 2004, derived from Discosoma sp.. It is reported to be a very rapidly-maturing monomer with low acid sensitivity.
   1747..3240    +  CDS            CRY2PHR: N-terminal photolyase homology region of Arabidopsis thaliana cryptochrome 2 binds to CIB1 upon exposure to blue light (Kennedy et al., 2010)
   3337..3357    +  CDS            SV40 NLS: nuclear localization signal of SV40 (simian virus 40) large T antigen
   3373..3403    +  misc_feature   MCS (fragment): pUC18/19 multiple cloning site
   3404..3422    +  misc_feature   MCS (fragment): pBluescript multiple cloning site
   3422..4010    +  misc_feature   WPRE: woodchuck hepatitis virus posttranscriptional regulatory element
   4011..4033    +  misc_feature   MCS (fragment): pBluescript multiple cloning site
   4050..4118    +  CDS            nef (fragment): NEF_HV1Z2 - Experimental evidence at protein level: Swiss-Prot protein existence level 1. Extracellular Nef protein targets CD4(+) T-lymphocytes for apoptosis by interacting with CXCR4 surface receptors. From Human immunodeficiency virus type 1 group M subtype D (isolate Z2/CDC-Z34) (HIV-1).
   4120..4353    +  LTR            3' LTR (ΔU3): self-inactivating 3' long terminal repeat (LTR) from HIV-1
   4378..4396    -  promoter       SP6 promoter: promoter for bacteriophage SP6 RNA polymerase
   4624..4903    +  CDS            TcR (fragment): tetracycline efflux protein; tet; confers resistance to tetracycline
   4904..4952    -  misc_feature   bom (fragment): basis of mobility region from pBR322
   5054..5089    -  CDS            rop (fragment): Rop protein, which maintains plasmids at low copy number; rop
   5184..5288    +  promoter       AmpR promoter: bla
   5289..6149    +  CDS            AmpR: β-lactamase; bla; confers resistance to ampicillin, carbenicillin, and related antibiotics
   6320..6908    +  rep_origin     ori: high-copy-number ColE1/pMB1/pBR322/pUC origin of replication
   7091..7147    +  CDS            lacI (fragment): lac repressor; lacI; The lac repressor binds to the lac operator to inhibit transcription in E. coli. This inhibition can be relieved by adding lactose or isopropyl-β-D-thiogalactopyranoside (IPTG).
   7154..7483    +  promoter       SV40 promoter: SV40 enhancer and early promoter
   7683..7802    +  CDS            gpt (fragment): XGPT_ECOLI - Also known as gpp, gxu. Experimental evidence at protein level: Swiss-Prot protein existence level 1. Purine salvage pathway enzyme that catalyzes the transfer of the ribosyl-5-phosphate group from 5-phospho-alpha-D-ribose 1- diphosphate (PRPP) to the N9 position of the 6-oxopurines guanine and xanthine to form the corresponding ribonucleotides GMP (guanosine 5'- monophosphate) and XMP (xanthosine 5'-monophosphate), with the release of PPi. To a lesser extent, also acts on hypoxanthine (PubMed:9100006, PubMed:3886014). Does not ribophosphorylate adenine (PubMed:3886014). From Esch
   7802..8137    +  CDS            gpt (fragment): XGPT_ECOLI - Also known as gpp, gxu. Experimental evidence at protein level: Swiss-Prot protein existence level 1. Purine salvage pathway enzyme that catalyzes the transfer of the ribosyl-5-phosphate group from 5-phospho-alpha-D-ribose 1- diphosphate (PRPP) to the N9 position of the 6-oxopurines guanine and xanthine to form the corresponding ribonucleotides GMP (guanosine 5'- monophosphate) and XMP (xanthosine 5'-monophosphate), with the release of PPi. To a lesser extent, also acts on hypoxanthine (PubMed:9100006, PubMed:3886014). Does not ribophosphorylate adenine (PubMed:3886014). From Esch
   8232..8537    +  CDS            frsA (fragment): FRSA_ECOLI - Also known as yafA. Experimental evidence at protein level: Swiss-Prot protein existence level 1. Catalyzes the hydrolysis of esters (PubMed:15808744). Displays esterase activity toward pNP-butyrate (PubMed:15808744). May stimulate mixed-acid fermentation by acting as a fermentation/respiration switch that down-regulates respiration and up- regulates fermentation rates (PubMed:15169777). From Escherichia coli (strain K12).
   8541..8615    +  CDS            small t antigen (fragment): SV40 (simian virus 40) small t antigen
   8617..8682    +  intron         small t intron: SV40 (simian virus 40) small t antigen intron
   8812..8832    +  CDS            SV40 NLS: nuclear localization signal of SV40 (simian virus 40) large T antigen
   9151..9234    +  CDS            large T antigen (fragment): large T antigen from SV40 (simian virus 40)
   9257..9391    +  polyA_signal   SV40 poly(A) signal: SV40 polyadenylation signal
   9558..9887    +  CDS            nef (fragment): NEF_HV1BR - Experimental evidence at protein level: Swiss-Prot protein existence level 1. Extracellular Nef protein targets CD4(+) T-lymphocytes for apoptosis by interacting with CXCR4 surface receptors (PubMed:14990729). From Human immunodeficiency virus type 1 group M subtype B (isolate BRU/LAI) (HIV-1).
   9935..10192   +  LTR            5' LTR (truncated): truncated 5' long terminal repeat (LTR) from HIV-1
  10239..10364   +  misc_feature   HIV-1 Ψ: packaging signal of human immunodeficiency virus type 1
  10348..10686   +  CDS            HIV-1 gag (fragment): gag protein from human immunodeficiency virus 1; gag
  10861..11094   +  misc_feature   RRE: The Rev response element (RRE) of HIV-1 allows for Rev-dependent mRNA export from the nucleus to the cytoplasm.
  11471..6       +  CDS            Rev (fragment) (across the origin): human immunodeficiency virus 1 (HIV-1) Rev protein; rev; enhances nuclear export of unspliced and incompletely spliced viral mRNAs
>Addgene plasmid #221924 | pHR-AL-mCh-Cry2WT-NLS | addgene full sequence | sequence record 437707 | Addgene NGS Result
CGGATCTCGACGGTATCGCCAAATGGCAGTATTCATCCACAATTTTAAAAGAAAAGGGGGGATTGGGGGG
TACAGTGCAGGGGAAAGAATAGTAGACATAATAGCAACAGACATACAAACTAAAGAATTACAAAAACAAA
TTACAAAAATTCAAAATTTTCGGGTTTATTACAGGGACAGCAGAGATCCAGTTTGGATCGATAAGCTTGA
TATCGAATTCCTGCAGCCCCGATAAAATAAAAGATTTTATTTAGTCTCCAGAAAAAGGGGGGAATGAAAG
ACCCCACCTGTAGGTTTGGCAAGCTAGCTGCAGTAACGCCATTTTGCAAGGCATGGAAAAATACCAAACC
AAGAATAGAGAAGTTCAGATCAAGGGCGGGTACATGAAAATAGCTAACGTTGGGCCAAACAGGATATCTG
CGGTGAGCAGTTTCGGCCCCGGCCCGGGGCCAAGAACAGATGGTCACCGCAGTTTCGGCCCCGGCCCGAG
GCCAAGAACAGATGGTCCCCAGATATGGCCCAACCCTCAGCAGTTTCTTAAGACCCATCAGATGTTTCCA
GGCTCCCCCAAGGACCTGAAATGACCCTGCGCCTTATTTGAATTAACCAATCAGCCTGCTTCTCGCTTCT
GTTCGCGCGCTTCTGCTTCCCGAGCTCTATAAAAGAGCTCACAACCCCTCACTCGGCGCGCCAGTCCTCC
GACAGACTGAGTCGCCCGGGGGGGATCTGGAGCTCTCGAGAATTCTCACGGACAGGCTCACCAGTGCCAA
GGAACTGCCCTATTTTGAAGGTGATTTCTGGCCCAATGTGTTAGAAGAGAGCATTAAGGAACTAGAACAA
GAAGAAGAGGAGAGGAAAAAGGAAGAGAGCACTGCAGCCAGTGAAACCACTGAGGGCAGTCAGGGCGACA
GCAAGAATGCCAAGAAGAAGAACAACAAGAAAACCAACAAGAACAAAAGCAGCATCAGCCGCGCCAACAA
GAAGAAGAGTGGAGCAAGGCAGGTGGACAGTGGATCCGGAGCTACCATGGTGTCTAAAGGCGAGGAGGAT
AACATGGCTATAATCAAGGAATTTATGAGGTTCAAGGTGCATATGGAGGGATCTGTGAACGGTCACGAGT
TCGAAATCGAGGGCGAAGGCGAGGGGCGACCCTATGAAGGGACACAGACGGCCAAACTGAAGGTGACCAA
GGGTGGCCCCCTGCCTTTCGCCTGGGACATCCTGTCACCCCAGTTTATGTACGGCTCTAAGGCTTACGTT
AAGCACCCTGCCGATATTCCGGACTACTTGAAACTGAGCTTCCCTGAAGGGTTCAAGTGGGAACGGGTAA
TGAATTTTGAGGATGGCGGTGTAGTCACAGTTACCCAGGACAGCTCTCTTCAGGACGGAGAATTTATCTA
TAAGGTTAAACTTCGGGGCACTAACTTCCCATCAGACGGCCCCGTGATGCAGAAGAAAACTATGGGCTGG
GAAGCCAGCTCAGAACGCATGTATCCCGAGGACGGAGCACTGAAGGGAGAAATCAAGCAGCGACTCAAGC
TGAAGGATGGGGGACATTATGATGCTGAGGTCAAAACCACCTATAAGGCCAAGAAACCCGTTCAGCTTCC
TGGGGCATACAACGTGAATATCAAACTGGATATTACATCCCATAACGAAGACTATACCATCGTGGAACAG
TACGAGCGGGCCGAGGGCAGACATAGCACAGGGGGCATGGATGAATTGTACAAGGCGGCCACGCGTATGA
AGATGGACAAAAAGACTATAGTTTGGTTTAGAAGAGACCTAAGGATTGAGGATAATCCTGCATTAGCAGC
AGCTGCTCACGAAGGATCTGTTTTTCCTGTCTTCATTTGGTGTCCTGAAGAAGAAGGACAGTTTTATCCT
GGAAGAGCTTCAAGATGGTGGATGAAACAATCACTTGCTCACTTATCTCAATCCTTGAAGGCTCTTGGAT
CTGACCTCACTTTAATCAAAACCCACAACACGATTTCAGCGATCTTGGATTGTATCCGCGTTACCGGTGC
TACAAAAGTCGTCTTTAACCACCTCTATGATCCTGTTTCGTTAGTTCGGGACCATACCGTAAAGGAGAAG
CTGGTGGAACGTGGGATCTCTGTGCAAAGCTACAATGGAGATCTATTGTATGAACCGTGGGAGATATACT
GCGAAAAGGGCAAACCTTTTACGAGTTTCAATTCTTACTGGAAGAAATGCTTAGATATGTCGATTGAATC
CGTTATGCTTCCTCCTCCTTGGCGGTTGATGCCAATAACTGCAGCGGCTGAAGCGATTTGGGCGTGTTCG
ATTGAAGAACTAGGGCTGGAGAATGAGGCCGAGAAACCGAGCAATGCGTTGTTAACTAGAGCTTGGTCTC
CAGGATGGAGCAATGCTGATAAGTTACTAAATGAGTTCATCGAGAAGCAGTTGATAGATTATGCAAAGAA
CAGCAAGAAAGTTGTTGGGAATTCTACTTCACTACTTTCTCCGTATCTCCATTTCGGGGAAATAAGCGTC
AGACACGTTTTCCAGTGTGCCCGGATGAAACAAATTATATGGGCAAGAGATAAGAACAGTGAAGGAGAAG
AAAGTGCAGATCTTTTTCTTAGGGGAATCGGTTTAAGAGAGTATTCTCGGTATATATGTTTCAACTTCCC
GTTTACTCACGAGCAATCGTTGTTGAGTCATCTTCGGTTTTTCCCTTGGGATGCTGATGTTGATAAGTTC
AAGGCCTGGAGACAAGGCAGGACCGGTTATCCGTTGGTGGATGCCGGAATGAGAGAGCTTTGGGCTACCG
GATGGATGCATAACAGAATAAGAGTGATTGTTTCAAGCTTTGCTGTGAAGTTTCTTCTCCTTCCATGGAA
ATGGGGAATGAAGTATTTCTGGGATACACTTTTGGATGCTGATTTGGAATGTGACATCCTTGGCTGGCAG
TATATCTCTGGGAGTATCCCCGATGGCCACGAGCTTGATCGCTTGGACAATCCCGCGTTACAAGGCGCCA
AATATGACCCAGAAGGTGAGTACATAAGGCAATGGCTTCCCGAGCTTGCGAGATTGCCAACTGAATGGAT
CCATCATCCATGGGACGCTCCTTTAACCGTACTCAAAGCTTCTGGTGTGGAACTCGGAACAAACTATGCG
AAACCCATTGTAGACATCGACACAGCTCGTGAGCTACTAGCTAAAGCTATTTCAAGAACCCGTGAAGCAC
AGATCATGATCGGAGCAGCAGCCCGGGATCCACCGGTCGCCACCGGTTCAGGGAGCGGATCCGGCTCAGG
GAGTGCGGCCGCAACTCCCACCTGCAACATGCGTGACGGAGGCGGTCCAAAAAAGAAGAGAAAGGTATGA
CTGAGGCCGCGACTCTAGAGTCGACCTGCAGGCATGCAAGCTTGATATCAAGCTTATCGATAATCAACCT
CTGGATTACAAAATTTGTGAAAGATTGACTGGTATTCTTAACTATGTTGCTCCTTTTACGCTATGTGGAT
ACGCTGCTTTAATGCCTTTGTATCATGCTATTGCTTCCCGTATGGCTTTCATTTTCTCCTCCTTGTATAA
ATCCTGGTTGCTGTCTCTTTATGAGGAGTTGTGGCCCGTTGTCAGGCAACGTGGCGTGGTGTGCACTGTG
TTTGCTGACGCAACCCCCACTGGTTGGGGCATTGCCACCACCTGTCAGCTCCTTTCCGGGACTTTCGCTT
TCCCCCTCCCTATTGCCACGGCGGAACTCATCGCCGCCTGCCTTGCCCGCTGCTGGACAGGGGCTCGGCT
GTTGGGCACTGACAATTCCGTGGTGTTGTCGGGGAAATCATCGTCCTTTCCTTGGCTGCTCGCCTGTGTT
GCCACCTGGATTCTGCGCGGGACGTCCTTCTGCTACGTCCCTTCGGCCCTCAATCCAGCGGACCTTCCTT
CCCGCGGCCTGCTGCCGGCTCTGCGGCCTCTTCCGCGTCTTCGCCTTCGCCCTCAGACGAGTCGGATCTC
CCTTTGGGCCGCCTCCCCGCATCGATACCGTCGACCTCGAGGGAATTAATTCGAGCTCGGTACCTTTAAG
ACCAATGACTTACAAGGCAGCTGTAGATCTTAGCCACTTTTTAAAAGAAAAGGGGGGACTGGAAGGGCTA
ATTCACTCCCAACGAAGACAAGATCTGCTTTTTGCTTGTACTGGGTCTCTCTGGTTAGACCAGATCTGAG
CCTGGGAGCTCTCTGGCTAACTAGGGAACCCACTGCTTAAGCCTCAATAAAGCTTGCCTTGAGTGCTTCA
AGTAGTGTGTGCCCGTCTGTTGTGTGACTCTGGTAACTAGAGATCCCTCAGACCCTTTTAGTCAGTGTGG
AAAATCTCTAGCAGCATCTAGAATTAATTCCGTGTATTCTATAGTGTCACCTAAATCGTATGTGTATGAT
ACATAAGGTTATGTATTAATTGTAGCCGCGTTCTAACGACAATATGTACAAGCCTAATTGTGTAGCATCT
GGCTTACTGAAGCAGACCCTATCATCTCTCTCGTAAACTGCCGTCAGAGTCGGTTTGGTTGGACGAACCT
TCTGAGTTTCTGGTAACGCCGTCCCGCACCCGGAAATGGTCAGCGAACCAATCAGCAGGGTCATCGCTAG
CCAGATCCTCTACGCCGGACGCATCGTGGCCGGCATCACCGGCGCCACAGGTGCGGTTGCTGGCGCCTAT
ATCGCCGACATCACCGATGGGGAAGATCGGGCTCGCCACTTCGGGCTCATGAGCGCTTGTTTCGGCGTGG
GTATGGTGGCAGGCCCCGTGGCCGGGGGACTGTTGGGCGCCATCTCCTTGCATGCACCATTCCTTGCGGC
GGCGGTGCTCAACGGCCTCAACCTACTACTGGGCTGCTTCCTAATGCAGGAGTCGCATAAGGGAGAGCGT
CGAATGGTGCACTCTCAGTACAATCTGCTCTGATGCCGCATAGTTAAGCCAGCCCCGACACCCGCCAACA
CCCGCTGACGCGCCCTGACGGGCTTGTCTGCTCCCGGCATCCGCTTACAGACAAGCTGTGACCGTCTCCG
GGAGCTGCATGTGTCAGAGGTTTTCACCGTCATCACCGAAACGCGCGAGACGAAAGGGCCTCGTGATACG
CCTATTTTTATAGGTTAATGTCATGATAATAATGGTTTCTTAGACGTCAGGTGGCACTTTTCGGGGAAAT
GTGCGCGGAACCCCTATTTGTTTATTTTTCTAAATACATTCAAATATGTATCCGCTCATGAGACAATAAC
CCTGATAAATGCTTCAATAATATTGAAAAAGGAAGAGTATGAGTATTCAACATTTCCGTGTCGCCCTTAT
TCCCTTTTTTGCGGCATTTTGCCTTCCTGTTTTTGCTCACCCAGAAACGCTGGTGAAAGTAAAAGATGCT
GAAGATCAGTTGGGTGCACGAGTGGGTTACATCGAACTGGATCTCAACAGCGGTAAGATCCTTGAGAGTT
TTCGCCCCGAAGAACGTTTTCCAATGATGAGCACTTTTAAAGTTCTGCTATGTGGCGCGGTATTATCCCG
TATTGACGCCGGGCAAGAGCAACTCGGTCGCCGCATACACTATTCTCAGAATGACTTGGTTGAGTACTCA
CCAGTCACAGAAAAGCATCTTACGGATGGCATGACAGTAAGAGAATTATGCAGTGCTGCCATAACCATGA
GTGATAACACTGCGGCCAACTTACTTCTGACAACGATCGGAGGACCGAAGGAGCTAACCGCTTTTTTGCA
CAACATGGGGGATCATGTAACTCGCCTTGATCGTTGGGAACCGGAGCTGAATGAAGCCATACCAAACGAC
GAGCGTGACACCACGATGCCTGTAGCAATGGCAACAACGTTGCGCAAACTATTAACTGGCGAACTACTTA
CTCTAGCTTCCCGGCAACAATTAATAGACTGGATGGAGGCGGATAAAGTTGCAGGACCACTTCTGCGCTC
GGCCCTTCCGGCTGGCTGGTTTATTGCTGATAAATCTGGAGCCGGTGAGCGTGGGTCTCGCGGTATCATT
GCAGCACTGGGGCCAGATGGTAAGCCCTCCCGTATCGTAGTTATCTACACGACGGGGAGTCAGGCAACTA
TGGATGAACGAAATAGACAGATCGCTGAGATAGGTGCCTCACTGATTAAGCATTGGTAACTGTCAGACCA
AGTTTACTCATATATACTTTAGATTGATTTAAAACTTCATTTTTAATTTAAAAGGATCTAGGTGAAGATC
CTTTTTGATAATCTCATGACCAAAATCCCTTAACGTGAGTTTTCGTTCCACTGAGCGTCAGACCCCGTAG
AAAAGATCAAAGGATCTTCTTGAGATCCTTTTTTTCTGCGCGTAATCTGCTGCTTGCAAACAAAAAAACC
ACCGCTACCAGCGGTGGTTTGTTTGCCGGATCAAGAGCTACCAACTCTTTTTCCGAAGGTAACTGGCTTC
AGCAGAGCGCAGATACCAAATACTGTTCTTCTAGTGTAGCCGTAGTTAGGCCACCACTTCAAGAACTCTG
TAGCACCGCCTACATACCTCGCTCTGCTAATCCTGTTACCAGTGGCTGCTGCCAGTGGCGATAAGTCGTG
TCTTACCGGGTTGGACTCAAGACGATAGTTACCGGATAAGGCGCAGCGGTCGGGCTGAACGGGGGGTTCG
TGCACACAGCCCAGCTTGGAGCGAACGACCTACACCGAACTGAGATACCTACAGCGTGAGCTATGAGAAA
GCGCCACGCTTCCCGAAGGGAGAAAGGCGGACAGGTATCCGGTAAGCGGCAGGGTCGGAACAGGAGAGCG
CACGAGGGAGCTTCCAGGGGGAAACGCCTGGTATCTTTATAGTCCTGTCGGGTTTCGCCACCTCTGACTT
GAGCGTCGATTTTTGTGATGCTCGTCAGGGGGGCGGAGCCTATGGAAAAACGCCAGCAACGCGGCCTTTT
TACGGTTCCTGGCCTTTTGCTGGCCTTTTGCTCACATGTTCTTTCCTGCGTTATCCCCTGATTCTGTGGA
TAACCGTATTACCGCCTTTGAGTGAGCTGATACCGCTCGCCGCAGCCGAACGACCGAGCGCAGCGAGTCA
GTGAGCGAGGAAGCGGAAGAGCGCCCAATACGCAAACCGCCTCTCCCCGCGCGTTGGCCGATTCATTAAT
GCAGCTGTGGAATGTGTGTCAGTTAGGGTGTGGAAAGTCCCCAGGCTCCCCAGCAGGCAGAAGTATGCAA
AGCATGCATCTCAATTAGTCAGCAACCAGGTGTGGAAAGTCCCCAGGCTCCCCAGCAGGCAGAAGTATGC
AAAGCATGCATCTCAATTAGTCAGCAACCATAGTCCCGCCCCTAACTCCGCCCATCCCGCCCCTAACTCC
GCCCAGTTCCGCCCATTCTCCGCCCCATGGCTGACTAATTTTTTTTATTTATGCAGAGGCCGAGGCCGCC
TCGGCCTCTGAGCTATTCCAGAAGTAGTGAGGAGGCTTTTTTGGAGGCCTAGGCTTTTGCAAAAAGCTTG
GACACAAGACAGGCTTGCGAGATATGTTTGAGAATACCACTTTATCCCGCGTCAGGGAGAGGCAGTGCGT
AAAAAGACGCGGACTCATGTGAAATACTGGTTTTTAGTGCGCCAGATCTCTATAATCTCGCGCAACCTAT
TTTCCCCTCGAACACTTTTTAAGCCGTAGATAAACAGGCTGGGACACTTCACATGAGCGAAAAATACATC
GTCACCTGGGACATGTTGCAGATCCATGCACGTAAACTCGCAAGCCGACTGATGCCTTCTGAACAATGGA
AAGGCATTATTGCCGTAAGCCGTGGCGGTCTGTACCGGGTGCGTTACTGGCGCGTGAACTGGGTATTCGT
CATGTCGATACCGTTTGTATTTCCAGCTACGATCACGACAACCAGCGCGAGCTTAAAGTGCTGAAACGCG
CAGAAGGCGATGGCGAAGGCTTCATCGTTATTGATGACCTGGTGGATACCGGTGGTACTGCGGTTGCGAT
TCGTGAAATGTATCCAAAAGCGCACTTTGTCACCATCTTCGCAAAACCGGCTGGTCGTCCGCTGGTTGAT
GACTATGTTGTTGATATCCCGCAAGATACCTGGATTGAACAGCCGTGGGATATGGGCGTCGTATTCGTCC
CGCCAATCTCCGGTCGCTAATCTTTTCAACGCCTGGCACTGCCGGGCGTTGTTCTTTTTAACTTCAGGCG
GGTTACAATAGTTTCCAGTAAGTATTCTGGAGGCTGCATCCATGACACAGGCAAACCTGAGCGAAACCCT
GTTCAAACCCCGCTTTAAACATCCTGAAACCTCGACGCTAGTCCGCCGCTTTAATCACGGCGCACAACCG
CCTGTGCAGTCGGCCCTTGATGGTAAAACCATCCCTCACTGGTATCGCATGATTAACCGTCTGATGTGGA
TCTGGCGCGGCATTGACCCACGCGAAATCCTCGACGTCCAGGCACGTATTGTGATGAGCGATGCCGAACG
TACCGACGATGATTTATACGATACGGTGATTGGCTACCGTGGCGGCAACTGGATTTATGAGTGGGCCCCG
GATCTTTGTGAAGGAACCTTACTTCTGTGGTGTGACATAATTGGACAAACTACCTACAGAGATTTAAAGC
TCTAAGGTAAATATAAAATTTTTAAGTGTATAATGTGTTAAACTACTGATTCTAATTGTTTGTGTATTTT
AGATTCCAACCTATGGAACTGATGAATGGGAGCAGTGGTGGAATGCCTTTAATGAGGAAAACCTGTTTTG
CTCAGAAGAAATGCCATCTAGTGATGATGAGGCTACTGCTGACTCTCAACATTCTACTCCTCCAAAAAAG
AAGAGAAAGGTAGAAGACCCCAAGGACTTTCCTTCAGAATTGCTAAGTTTTTTGAGTCATGCTGTGTTTA
GTAATAGAACTCTTGCTTGCTTTGCTATTTACACCACAAAGGAAAAAGCTGCACTGCTATACAAGAAAAT
TATGGAAAAATATTCTGTAACCTTTATAAGTAGGCATAACAGTTATAATCATAACATACTGTTTTTTCTT
ACTCCACACAGGCATAGAGTGTCTGCTATTAATAACTATGCTCAAAAATTGTGTACCTTTAGCTTTTTAA
TTTGTAAAGGGGTTAATAAGGAATATTTGATGTATAGTGCCTTGACTAGAGATCATAATCAGCCATACCA
CATTTGTAGAGGTTTTACTTGCTTTAAAAAACCTCCCACACCTCCCCCTGAACCTGAAACATAAAATGAA
TGCAATTGTTGTTGTTAACTTGTTTATTGCAGCTTATAATGGTTACAAATAAAGCAATAGCATCACAAAT
TTCACAAATAAAGCATTTTTTTCACTGCATTCTAGTTGTGGTTTGTCCAAACTCATCAATGTATCTTATC
ATGTCTGGATCAACTGGATAACTCAAGCTAACCAAAATCATCCCAAACTTCCCACCCCATACCCTATTAC
CACTGCCAATTACCTGTGGTTTCATTTACTCTAAACCTGTGATTCCTCTGAATTATTTTCATTTTAAAGA
AATTGTATTTGTTAAATATGTACTACAAACTTAGTAGTTGGAAGGGCTAATTCACTCCCAAAGAAGACAA
GATATCCTTGATCTGTGGATCTACCACACACAAGGCTACTTCCCTGATTAGCAGAACTACACACCAGGGC
CAGGGGTCAGATATCCACTGACCTTTGGATGGTGCTACAAGCTAGTACCAGTTGAGCCAGATAAGGTAGA
AGAGGCCAATAAAGGAGAGAACACCAGCTTGTTACACCCTGTGAGCCTGCATGGGATGGATGACCCGGAG
AGAGAAGTGTTAGAGTGGAGGTTTGACAGCCGCCTAGCATTTCATCACGTGGCCCGAGAGCTGCATCCGG
AGTACTTCAAGAACTGCTGATATCGAGCTTGCTACAAGGGACTTTCCGCTGGGGACTTTCCAGGGAGGCG
TGGCCTGGGCGGGACTGGGGAGTGGCGAGCCCTCAGATCCTGCATATAAGCAGCTGCTTTTTGCCTGTAC
TGGGTCTCTCTGGTTAGACCAGATCTGAGCCTGGGAGCTCTCTGGCTAACTAGGGAACCCACTGCTTAAG
CCTCAATAAAGCTTGCCTTGAGTGCTTCAAGTAGTGTGTGCCCGTCTGTTGTGTGACTCTGGTAACTAGA
GATCCCTCAGACCCTTTTAGTCAGTGTGGAAAATCTCTAGCAGTGGCGCCCGAACAGGGACTTGAAAGCG
AAAGGGAAACCAGAGGAGCTCTCTCGACGCAGGACTCGGCTTGCTGAAGCGCGCACGGCAAGAGGCGAGG
GGCGGCGACTGGTGAGTACGCCAAAAATTTTGACTAGCGGAGGCTAGAAGGAGAGAGATGGGTGCGAGAG
CGTCAGTATTAAGCGGGGGAGAATTAGATCGCGATGGGAAAAAATTCGGTTAAGGCCAGGGGGAAAGAAA
AAATATAAATTAAAACATATAGTATGGGCAAGCAGGGAGCTAGAACGATTCGCAGTTAATCCTGGCCTGT
TAGAAACATCAGAAGGCTGTAGACAAATACTGGGACAGCTACAACCATCCCTTCAGACAGGATCAGAAGA
ACTTAGATCATTATATAATACAGTAGCAACCCTCTATTGTGTGCATCAAAGGATAGAGATAAAAGACACC
AAGGAAGCTTTAGACAAGATAGAGGAAGAGCAAAACAAAAGTAAGACCACCGCACAGCAAGCGGCCGGCC
GCTGATCTTCAGACCTGGAGGAGGAGATATGAGGGACAATTGGAGAAGTGAATTATATAAATATAAAGTA
GTAAAAATTGAACCATTAGGAGTAGCACCCACCAAGGCAAAGAGAAGAGTGGTGCAGAGAGAAAAAAGAG
CAGTGGGAATAGGAGCTTTGTTCCTTGGGTTCTTGGGAGCAGCAGGAAGCACTATGGGCGCAGCGTCAAT
GACGCTGACGGTACAGGCCAGACAATTATTGTCTGGTATAGTGCAGCAGCAGAACAATTTGCTGAGGGCT
ATTGAGGCGCAACAGCATCTGTTGCAACTCACAGTCTGGGGCATCAAGCAGCTCCAGGCAAGAATCCTGG
CTGTGGAAAGATACCTAAAGGATCAACAGCTCCTGGGGATTTGGGGTTGCTCTGGAAAACTCATTTGCAC
CACTGCTGTGCCTTGGAATGCTAGTTGGAGTAATAAATCTCTGGAACAGATTTGGAATCACACGACCTGG
ATGGAGTGGGACAGAGAAATTAACAATTACACAAGCTTAATACACTCCTTAATTGAAGAATCGCAAAACC
AGCAAGAAAAGAATGAACAAGAATTATTGGAATTAGATAAATGGGCAAGTTTGTGGAATTGGTTTAACAT
AACAAATTGGCTGTGGTATATAAAATTATTCATAATGATAGTAGGAGGCTTGGTAGGTTTAAGAATAGTT
TTTGCTGTACTTTCTATAGTGAATAGAGTTAGGCAGGGATATTCACCATTATCGTTTCAGACCCACCTCC
CAACCCCGAGGGGACCCGACAGGCCCGAAGGAATAGAAGAAGAAGGTGGAGAGAGAGACAGAGACAGATC
CATTCGATTAGTGAA
